>Addgene plasmid #219904 | pCfb13229 | addgene full sequence | sequence record 435474 | Addgene NGS Result
TTCGTAGATAATGGAATACAAATGGATATCCAGAGTATACACATGGATAGTATACACTGACACGACAATT
CTGTATCTCTTTATGTTAACTACTGTGAGGCATTAAATAGAGCTTGATATATAAAATGTTACATTTCACA
GTCTGAACTTTTGCAGATTACCTAATTTGGTAAGATATTAATTATGAACTGAAAGTTGATGGCATCCCTA
AATTTGATGCAACGGAATGCGTGCGATAGTGAATCATTGCTAACAGATCAAGTAATCGTATCAATCGTTC
CACGTCTTATCCAGACTCGATTTCCGCCCTAACCTAAGGAAACTGCTGAGTAATTTCGAGGTTGGTTCCT
AACAAAAGCCAAGAAACGCGCCGATGGTTTAGTGGTAAAATCCATCGTTGCCATCGATGGGCCCCCGGTT
CGATTCCGGGTCGGCGCACGAGTGGCAAAGAAACTAGGGTTTTAGAGCTAGAAATAGCAAGTTAAAATAA
GGCTAGTCCGTTATCAACTTGAAAAAGTGGCACCGAGTCGGTGGTGCTTTTTTTGTGTGGGTACGGTTGA
CAGTTACTCAGTGGAGCGCTCAACTGCGCAATTATCATTGCCTCCACCACTCTTATCGATCGACGGTCCT
TCTACGCGTATCAATGCAATTACCCGGTCTAAGGGTTACCCGTCTTTGAGTGTGGCAAGGTGACCTAGTT
AAAATAACACATCAAACGAGACTGAAGAGCTCTTCAATGTCTATCAAGCGAGAAGAGTCCTTTACTCCCA
CCCCCGAGGACCTGGGATCTCCCCTGACAGCTGATTCTCCTGGCTCTCCCGAGTCTGGAGACAAGCGAAA
GAAGGATCTCACTCTGCCCCTTCCTGCTGGTGCCCTTCCCCCTCGAAAGAGAGCTAAGATCGCGTGCATT
CGCGGCCGCATTTAAATCCCCACTTCAGAAGTTCCTATACTTTCTAGAGAATAGGAACTTCACTATAGAG
TCGAATAAGGGCGACACCCCATAATTAGCCCGGGCGAAAGGCCCAGTCTTTCGACTGAGCCTTTCGTTTT
ATTTGATGCCTGGCAGTTCCCTACTCTCGCATGGGGAGTCCCCACACTACCATCGGCGCTACGGCGTTTC
ACTTCTGAGTTCGGCATGGGGTCAGGTGGGACCACCGCGCTACTGCCGCCAGGCAAACAAGGGGTGTTAT
GAGCCATATTCAGGTATAAATGGGCTCGCGATAATGTTCAGAATTGGTTAATTGGTTGTAACACTGACCC
CTATTTGTTTATTTTTCTAAATACATTCAAATATGTATCCGCTCATGAGACAATAACCCTGATAAATGCT
TCAATAATATTGAAAAAGGAAGAATATGAGTATTCAACATTTCCGTGTCGCCCTTATTCCCTTTTTTGCG
GCATTTTGCCTTCCTGTTTTTGCTCACCCAGAAACGCTGGTGAAAGTAAAAGATGCTGAAGATCAGTTGG
GTGCACGAGTGGGTTACATCGAACTGGATCTCAACAGCGGTAAGATCCTTGAGAGTTTTCGCCCCGAAGA
ACGTTTTCCAATGATGAGCACTTTTAAAGTTCTGCTATGTGGCGCGGTATTATCCCGTATTGACGCCGGG
CAAGAGCAACTCGGTCGCCGCATACACTATTCTCAGAATGACTTGGTTGAGTACTCACCAGTCACAGAAA
AGCATCTTACGGATGGCATGACAGTAAGAGAATTATGCAGTGCTGCCATAACCATGAGTGATAACACTGC
GGCCAACTTACTTCTGACAACGATCGGAGGACCGAAGGAGCTAACCGCTTTTTTGCACAACATGGGGGAT
CATGTAACTCGCCTTGATCGTTGGGAACCGGAGCTGAATGAAGCCATACCAAACGACGAGCGTGACACCA
CGATGCCTGTAGCGATGGCAACAACGTTGCGCAAACTATTAACTGGCGAACTACTTACTCTAGCTTCCCG
GCAACAATTAATAGACTGGATGGAGGCGGATAAAGTTGCAGGACCACTTCTGCGCTCGGCCCTTCCGGCT
GGCTGGTTTATTGCTGATAAATCCGGAGCCGGTGAGCGTGGTTCTCGCGGTATCATCGCAGCGCTGGGGC
CAGATGGTAAGCCCTCCCGTATCGTAGTTATCTACACGACGGGGAGTCAGGCAACTATGGATGAACGAAA
TAGACAGATCGCTGAGATAGGTGCCTCACTGATTAAGCATTGGTAAGCAGAGCATTACGCTGACTTGACG
GGACGGCGCAAGCTCATGACCAAAATCCCTTAACGTGAGTTACGCGCGCGTCGTTCCACTGAGCGTCAGA
CCCCGTAGAAAAGATCAAAGGATCTTCTTGAGATCCTTTTTTTCTGCGCGTAATCTGCTGCTTGCAAACA
AAAAAACCACCGCTACCAGCGGTGGTTTGTTTGCCGGATCAAGAGCTACCAACTCTTTTTCCGAAGGTAA
CTGGCTTCAGCAGAGCGCAGATACCAAATACTGTTCTTCTAGTGTAGCCGTAGTTAGCCCACCACTTCAA
GAACTCTGTAGCACCGCCTACATACCTCGCTCTGCTAATCCTGTTACCAGTGGCTGCTGCCAGTGGCGAT
AAGTCGTGTCTTACCGGGTTGGACTCAAGACGATAGTTACCGGATAAGGCGCAGCGGTCGGGCTGAACGG
GGGGTTCGTGCACACAGCCCAGCTTGGAGCGAACGACCTACACCGAACTGAGATACCTACAGCGTGAGCT
ATGAGAAAGCGCCACGCTTCCCGAAGGGAGAAAGGCGGACAGGTATCCGGTAAGCGGCAGGGTCGGAACA
GGAGAGCGCACGAGGGAGCTTCCAGGGGGAAACGCCTGGTATCTTTATAGTCCTGTCGGGTTTCGCCACC
TCTGACTTGAGCGTCGATTTTTGTGATGCTCGTCAGGGGGGCGGAGCCTATGGAAAAACGCCAGCAACGC
GGCCTTTTTACGGTTCCTGGCCTTTTGCTGGCCTTTTGCTCACATGTTCTTTCCTGCGTTATCCCCTGAT
TCTGTGGATAACCGTATTACCGCCTTTGAGTGAGCTGATACCGCTCGCCGCAGCCGAACGACCGAGCGCA
GCGAGTCAGTGAGCGAGGAAGCGGAAGGCGAGAGTAGGGAACTGCCAGGCATCAAACTAAGCAGAAGGCC
CCTGACGGATGGCCTTTTTGCGTTTCTACAAACTCTTTCTGTGTTGTAAAACGACGGCCAGTCTTAAGCT
CGGGCCCCCTGGGCGGTTCTGATAACGAGTAATCGTTAATCCGCAAATAACGTAAAAACCCGCTTCGGCG
GGTTTTTTTATGGGGGGAGTTTAGGGAAAGAGCATTTGTCAGAATATTTAAGGGCGCCTGTCACTTTGCT
TGATATATGAGAATTATTTAACCTTATAAATGAGAAAAAAGCAACGCACTTTAAATAAGATACGTTGCTT
TTTCGATTGATGAACACCTATAATTAAACTATTCATCTATTATTTATGATTTTTTGTATATACAATATTT
CTAGTTTGTTAAAGAGAATTAAGAAAATAAATCTCGAAAATAATAAAGGGAAAATCAGTTTTTGATATCA
AAATTATACATGTCAACGATAATACAAAATATAATACAAACTATAAGATGTTATCAGTATTTATTATGCA
TTTAGAATAAATTTTGTGTCGCCCTTATTCGACTCACTATAGAAGTTCCTATTCTCTAGAAAGTATAGGA
ACTTCACTTCATTTTATTTAAATTTGCGGCCGCTATGTCTGATAAAAGGATGTAACATAGGCAAGCTGCT
CGTGAGTGTTGAGTACGAACCTTAGATCCAAATCACCCGCACCCACGGATATACTTGCTTGAATATACAG
TAGTAAGGAGTTTGGCGCCCGTTTTTTCGAGCCCCACACGTTTCGGTGAGTATGAGCGGCGGCAGATTCG
AGCGTTTCCGGTTTCCGCGGCTGGACGAGAGCCCATGATGGGGGCTCCCACCACCAGCAATCAGGGCCCT
GATTACACACCCACCTGTAATGTCATGCTGTTCATCGTGGTTAATGCTGCTGTGTGCTGTGTGTGTGTGT
TGTTTGGCGCTCATTGTTGCGTTATGCAGCGTACACCACAATATTGGAAGCTTATTAGCCTTTCTATTTT
TTCGTTTGCAAGGCTTAACAACATTGCTGTGGAGAGGGATGGGGATATGGAGGCCGCTGGAGGGAGTCGG
AGAGGCGTTTTGGAGCGGCTTGGCCTGGCGCCCAGCTCGCGAAACGCACCTAGGACCCTTTGGCACGCCG
AAATGTGCCACTTTTCAGTCTAGTAACGCCTTACCTACGTCATTCCATGCATGCATGTTTGCGCCTTTTT
TCCCTTGCCCTTGATCGCCACACAGTACAGTGCACTGTACAGTGGAGGTTTTGGGGGGGTCTTAGATGGG
AGCTAAAAGCGGCCTAGCGGTACACTAGTGGGATTGTATGGAGTGGCATGGAGCCTAGGTGGAGCCTGAC
AGGACGCACGACCGGCTAGCCCGTGACAGACGATGGGTGGCTCCTGTTGTCCACCGCGTACAAATGTTTG
GGCCAAAGTCTTGTCAGCCTTGCTTGCGAACCTAATTCCCAATTTTGTCACTTCGCACCCCCATTGATCG
AGCCCTAACCCCTGCCCATCAGGCAATCCAATTAAGCTCGCATTGTCTGCCTTGTTTAGTTTGGCTCCTG
CCCGTTTCGGCGTCCACTTGCACAAACACAAACAAGCATTATATATAAGGCTCGTCTCTCCCTCCCAACC
ACACTCACTTTTTTGCCCGTCTTCCCTTGCTAACACAAAAGTCAAGAACACAAACAACCACCCCAACCCC
CTTACACACAAGACATATCTACAGCAATGGGTAAAAAGCCTGAACTCACCGCGACGTCTGTCGAGAAGTT
TCTGATCGAAAAGTTCGACAGCGTCTCCGACCTGATGCAGCTCTCGGAGGGCGAAGAATCTCGTGCTTTC
AGCTTCGATGTAGGAGGGCGTGGATATGTCCTGCGGGTAAATAGCTGCGCCGATGGTTTCTACAAAGATC
GTTATGTTTATCGGCACTTTGCATCGGCCGCGCTCCCGATTCCGGAAGTGCTTGACATTGGGGAATTCAG
CGAGAGCCTGACCTATTGCATCTCCCGCCGTGCACAGGGTGTCACGTTGCAAGACCTGCCTGAAACCGAA
CTGCCCGCTGTTCTGCAGCCGGTCGCGGAGGCAATGGATGCCATTGCTGCGGCCGATCTTAGCCAGACGA
GCGGGTTCGGCCCATTCGGACCGCAAGGAATCGGTCAATACACTACATGGCGTGATTTCATATGCGCGAT
TGCTGATCCCCATGTGTATCACTGGCAAACTGTGATGGACGACACCGTCAGTGCGTCCGTCGCGCAGGCT
CTCGATGAGCTGATGCTTTGGGCCGAGGACTGCCCCGAAGTCCGGCACCTCGTGCACGCGGATTTCGGCT
CCAACAATGTCCTGACGGACAATGGCCGCATAACAGCGGTCATTGACTGGAGCGAGGCGATGTTCGGGGA
TTCCCAATACGAGGTCGCCAACATCTTCTTCTGGAGGCCGTGGTTGGCTTGTATGGAGCAGCAGACGCGC
TACTTCGAGCGGAGGCATCCGGAGCTTGCAGGATCGCCGCGGCTCCGGGCGTATATGCTCCGCATTGGTC
TTGACCAACTCTATCAGAGCTTGGTTGACGGCAATTTCGATGATGCAGCTTGGGCGCAGGGTCGATGCGA
CGCAATCGTCCGATCCGGAGCCGGGACTGTCGGGCGTACACAAATCGCCCGCAGAAGCGCGGCCGTCTGG
ACCGATGGCTGTGTAGAAGTACTCGCCGATAGTGGAAACCGACGCCCCAGCACTCGTCCGAGGGCAAAGG
AATAATCATGTAATTAGTTATGTCACGCTTACATTCACGCCCTCCCCCCACATCCGCTCTAACCGAAAAG
GAAGGAGTTAGACAACCTGAAGTCTAGGTCCCTATTTATTTTTTTATAGTTATGTTAGTATTAAGAACGT
TATTTATATTTCAAATTTTTCTTTTTTTTCTGTACAGACGCGTGTACGCATGTAACATTATACTGAAAAC
CTTGCTTGAGAAGGTTTTGGGACGCTCGAGCAGGCTTGGAGGCGACGTGGCAGTGGCTCGCGGGAGGATC
GGCGGGAAACTCCGGGATATCCGTCGAGAGTTTACACGTGAATGGGCAGCGCAATCCGTTGACGACGATA
CGACTGGCAAAGTAGCGACGATACCTGCCAGACAGGTGACATGTGCAGGCCGCACTAACAAGGAAACGGG
CGCTGGGGGGGGCGGGCTTCTAGACTTTGCCCTTGAACAGGAATCTAGTGGGGGCTTGTCTTTCCGCCAA
TGGGGGAGCGCCTGTTGAGCGACCGTGCATGCTGGAACGCCAAGTGTATGTACAGCTGGTGGTCTCGCAG
CGGTATGTGACGGGACTTACATCTCTCGTTTTTTCATGACCACGTTTTCACAGGCTCGGAGGTACGTTAA
AGTTTTGAAGGCTGCATCTGAACCGAGGTATGGGGGAGTTTGAACAGCAACAGTGTTGGGGCTGAGGGGG
CCAAGATCGGGGCAAGCAGAGGTCTTAGATCAATTGTGGGGATCCCAAAGGGCTCGTTATCACCTTTTTC
CACCCAATTCGGGTCCCAATTGATCCACTACTGGCTTGCCCAAGTTACCCCAGAAATGCCGCCCCGGATT
TCTCCAAAAACCTAATAAGCTTCATGGAACTTGGTGGAAGTGACTTTCTACAGAGTGGAGAGAACCGTGG
ACACGTGGCAATGGCGCTGACCGTGTCCCCGAGCCGAATCGACGTGAGGGGAGAACGGAGTATCTGCGGT
CATGTGACCTTCCAGAGCGGCGTCGCCAGTGTGCACGCGGTGACCCCCAGTTTGGGTCTCTGTCACACGC
ATACTACCTCGGCTCTCCACATGCTGAACTTTATCTTTCGTGGGGATCATACCGAAAGTTGCAACTACCA
GGTGTATATAAAGCCTGGTAGACTCCCCCCACTTTGGACCTCATCCAACCAAGACACACAAAAATGGACC
GACTTAACAACCTCGCCACCCAGCTCGAGCAGAACCCCGCCAA
Features (pLannotate 1.2.2; 14 found; start..end, strand, type, name):
    367..437     +  ncRNA          tRNA: Accession: RF00005 - tRNA
    459..533     +  misc_RNA       gRNA scaffold: guide RNA scaffold for the Streptococcus pyogenes CRISPR/Cas9 system
    938..971     -  protein_bind   FRT (minimal): supports FLP-mediated excision but not integration (Turan and Bode, 2011) FLP recombinase from the Saccharomyces cerevisiae 2μ plasmid
   1015..1055    -  terminator     rrnB T1 terminator (fragment): transcription terminator T1 from the E. coli rrnB gene
   1057..1172    -  ncRNA          5S rRNA: Accession: RF00001 - 5S ribosomal RNA
   1203..1227    +  CDS            KanR (fragment): aminoglycoside phosphotransferase; aph(3')-Ia; confers resistance to kanamycin
   1257..1353    +  promoter       AmpR promoter (fragment): bla
   1356..2216    +  CDS            AmpR: β-lactamase; bla; confers resistance to ampicillin, carbenicillin, and related antibiotics
   2338..2926    +  rep_origin     ori: high-copy-number ColE1/pMB1/pBR322/pUC origin of replication
   3151..3168    +  terminator     rrnB T2 terminator (fragment): transcription terminator T2 from the E. coli rrnB gene
   3193..3212    -  CDS            lacZα (fragment): LacZα fragment of β-galactosidase; lacZ fragment
   3682..3715    +  protein_bind   FRT (minimal): supports FLP-mediated excision but not integration (Turan and Bode, 2011) FLP recombinase from the Saccharomyces cerevisiae 2μ plasmid
   4863..5884    +  CDS            HygR (fragment): aminoglycoside phosphotransferase from E. coli; aph(4)-Ia; confers resistance to hygromycin
   5886..6119    +  terminator     CYC1 terminator (fragment): S. cerevisiae CYC1; transcription terminator for CYC1
