[The description below was written by a language model from this plasmid's Addgene catalogue record and pLannotate feature annotations shown in this document.]
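Description:
pCfb13229 is a yeast expression-type plasmid built on the depositing lab's own backbone and intended for genome editing in Yarrowia lipolytica as part of the TUNEYALI system, a platform for high-throughput tuning of gene expression. It is the "base plasmid" for TF39 (locus YALI1_B16808g). In E. coli it is maintained at high copy through a ColE1/pUC-type origin and selected with ampicillin via the β-lactamase gene. In yeast, selection is by hygromycin, with an annotated HygR coding sequence followed by a CYC1 terminator. The promoter driving the hygromycin marker is not identified in the feature table, and no yeast replication element is annotated.

The payload combines a guide RNA targeting TF39 with homology arms matching the same locus. The annotation shows a tRNA element immediately upstream of a Streptococcus pyogenes Cas9 gRNA scaffold, with a short gap between them where the spacer would be expected. This layout is consistent with tRNA-based guide expression and processing, although the record does not describe it. No Cas9 gene is annotated, so the nuclease is presumably supplied separately, for example by the host strain. The homology arms are not annotated and their positions cannot be read from the table. Two minimal FRT sites, which support FLP-mediated excision, are also detected, along with small remnants of rrnB terminators, 5S rRNA, KanR and lacZα that appear to be backbone leftovers.

According to the depositor, the plasmid can be used in two ways. Promoters can be inserted by Golden Gate assembly to build a library that replaces or tunes TF39's native expression, or the plasmid can be used directly to knock out TF39.
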