Addgene plasmid #219904: pCfb13229
Purpose: The base plasmid of TUNEYALI for TF39
Depositing lab: Irina Borodina. Depositing organization: Danmarks Tekniske Universitet. Publication: High-throughput metabolic engineering of Yarrowia lipolytica through gene expression tuning. Jiang W, Wang S, Ahlheit D, Fumagalli T, Yang Z, Ramanathan S, Jiang X, Weber T, Dahlin J, Borodina I. Proc Natl Acad Sci U S A. 2025 Jun 10;122(23):e2426686122. doi: 10.1073/pnas.2426686122. Epub 2025 Jun 3. PubMed 40460129.
Backbone
  Vector backbone: Our own backbone
  Vector type: Yeast Expression
  Selectable markers: Hygromycin
Growth in bacteria
  Bacterial resistance: Ampicillin, 100 μg/mL
  Growth temperature: 37°C
  Growth strain: DH5alpha
  Copy number: High Copy
Gene/Insert
  Gene/Insert name: Contains gRNA targeting TF39 (YALI1_B16808g) and homologous arm matching TF39
  gRNA/shRNA sequence: CGAGTGGCAAAGAAACTAGG
  Species: Yarrowia lipolytica
  Cloning method: Gibson Cloning
Terms and licenses: Academic/Nonprofit Terms; Industry Terms: Not Available to Industry
Depositor comments: This plasmid contains gRNA targeting TF39 (YALI1_B16808g) and homologous arm matching TF39, which can be used for library construction by inserting promoters using a golden gate or directly knocking TF39 out.
How to cite: pCfb13229 was a gift from Irina Borodina (Addgene plasmid # 219904 ; http://n2t.net/addgene:219904 ; RRID:Addgene_219904)
